Addgene plasmid #170335: Epac-S-H21
Purpose: CFP(ST)_EPAC full length_Y(UST) biosensor to measure realtime changes in FRET reflecting fluctuations in cAMP levels in living cells.
Depositing lab: Kees Jalink. Depositing organization: Netherlands Cancer Institute. Publication: Detecting cAMP-induced Epac activation by fluorescence resonance energy transfer: Epac as a novel cAMP indicator. Ponsioen B, Zhao J, Riedl J, Zwartkruis F, van der Krogt G, Zaccolo M, Moolenaar WH, Bos JL, Jalink K. EMBO Rep. 2004 Dec . 5(12):1176-80. 10.1038/sj.embor.7400290 PubMed 15550931.
Backbone
  Vector backbone: pcDNA3
  Backbone size w/o insert (bp): 5500
  Vector type: Mammalian Expression
  Selectable markers: Neomycin (select with G418)
Growth in bacteria
  Bacterial resistance: Ampicillin, 100 μg/mL
  Growth temperature: 37°C
  Growth strain: DH5alpha
  Copy number: High Copy
Gene/Insert
  Gene/Insert name: CFP(ST)_EPAC full length_Y(UST)
  Species: H. sapiens (human)
  Entrez Gene: RAPGEF3 (a.k.a. CAMP-GEFI, EPAC, EPAC1, HSU79275, bcm910)
  Promoter: CMV
  Cloning method: Restriction Enzyme; 5′ cloning site Unknown (unknown if destroyed)
Terms and licenses: Academic/Nonprofit Terms; Industry Terms: Not Available to Industry
How to cite: Epac-S-H21 was a gift from Kees Jalink (Addgene plasmid # 170335 ; http://n2t.net/addgene:170335 ; RRID:Addgene_170335)
