[The description below was written by a language model from this plasmid's Addgene catalogue record and pLannotate feature annotations shown in this document.]
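Description:
Epac-S-H21 is a mammalian expression plasmid built on the pcDNA3 backbone that encodes a single-chain FRET biosensor for cAMP. The 9.5 kb construct replicates in E. coli from a high-copy ColE1/pUC-type origin under ampicillin selection (AmpR with its own promoter). It also carries an f1 origin for single-stranded DNA production. For mammalian cells, an SV40 early promoter drives the neomycin phosphotransferase gene, terminated by an SV40 poly(A) signal, so stable lines can be selected with G418.

The payload is one continuous fusion reading frame driven by the CMV immediate-early enhancer and promoter and terminated by the bovine growth hormone poly(A) signal. A cyan fluorescent protein (annotated as mECFP) sits at the N-terminus and is joined through a short remnant of a multiple cloning site to full-length human EPAC1 (RAPGEF3), a cAMP-activated guanine nucleotide exchange factor for Rap GTPases. A yellow fluorescent protein (annotated as mEYFP) follows at the C-terminus. The insert name carries the suffixes "ST" and "UST" on the two fluorophores, but the record does not explain them. Flanking T7 and SP6 promoters are standard pcDNA3 features useful for sequencing or in vitro transcription. The short fragments annotated as HIV-1 LTR, ble and lacI are probably backbone remnants or annotation artefacts rather than functional elements.

The sensor relies on cAMP binding to the EPAC moiety to induce a conformational change that alters energy transfer between the cyan donor and the yellow acceptor. The FRET signal therefore tracks cAMP levels. The construct is intended for transfection into living cells and real-time imaging of cAMP fluctuations.
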