Features (pLannotate 1.2.2; 24 found; start..end, strand, type, name):
     28..744     +  CDS            mECFP: mECFP is a basic (constitutively fluorescent) cyan fluorescent protein published in 2006, derived from Aequorea victoria.
    745..762     +  misc_feature   MCS (fragment): multiple cloning site
    769..3411    +  CDS            RAPGEF3: RPGF3_HUMAN - Also known as CGEF1, EPAC, EPAC1. Experimental evidence at protein level: Swiss-Prot protein existence level 1. Guanine nucleotide exchange factor (GEF) for RAP1A and RAP2A small GTPases that is activated by binding cAMP. Through simultaneous binding of PDE3B to RAPGEF3 and PIK3R6 is assembled in a signaling complex in which it activates the PI3K gamma complex and which is involved in angiogenesis. Plays a role in the modulation of the cAMP- induced dynamic control of endothelial barrier function through a pathway that is independent on Rho-mediated signaling. Required for the ac
   3424..4140    +  CDS            mEYFP: mEYFP is a basic (constitutively fluorescent) yellow fluorescent protein published in 2002, derived from Aequorea victoria. It is reported to be a very rapidly-maturing monomer.
   4192..4210    -  promoter       SP6 promoter: promoter for bacteriophage SP6 RNA polymerase
   4236..4460    +  polyA_signal   bGH poly(A) signal: bovine growth hormone polyadenylation signal
   4464..4485    +  promoter       SV40 promoter (fragment): SV40 enhancer and early promoter
   4506..4934    +  rep_origin     f1 ori (sequence partly withheld): f1 bacteriophage origin of replication; arrow indicates direction of (+) strand synthesis
   4948..5277    +  promoter       SV40 promoter: SV40 enhancer and early promoter
   5344..6135    +  CDS            neo: KKA2_KLEPN - Also known as kan, nptII. Experimental evidence at protein level: Swiss-Prot protein existence level 1. Resistance to kanamycin, neomycin, paromomycin, ribostamycin, butirosin and gentamicin B. From Klebsiella pneumoniae.
   6159..6317    +  CDS            ble (fragment): BLE_KLEPN - Experimental evidence at protein level: Swiss-Prot protein existence level 1. Binding protein with a strong affinity to the bleomycin family of antibiotics. Binds to CL990; an antimitotic-antibiotic compound. From Klebsiella pneumoniae.
   6312..6433    +  polyA_signal   SV40 poly(A) signal: SV40 polyadenylation signal
   6506..6522    -  protein_bind   lac operator: The lac repressor binds to the lac operator to inhibit transcription in E. coli. This inhibition can be relieved by adding lactose or isopropyl-β-D-thiogalactopyranoside (IPTG). lac repressor encoded by lacI
   6530..6560    -  promoter       lac promoter: promoter for the E. coli lac operon
   6575..6596    -  protein_bind   CAP binding site: CAP binding activates transcription in the presence of cAMP. E. coli catabolite activator protein
   6609..6701    -  CDS            lacI (fragment): lac repressor; lacI; The lac repressor binds to the lac operator to inhibit transcription in E. coli. This inhibition can be relieved by adding lactose or isopropyl-β-D-thiogalactopyranoside (IPTG).
   6884..7472    -  rep_origin     ori: high-copy-number ColE1/pMB1/pBR322/pUC origin of replication
   7643..8503    -  CDS            AmpR: β-lactamase; bla; confers resistance to ampicillin, carbenicillin, and related antibiotics
   8504..8608    -  promoter       AmpR promoter: bla
   8667..8719    -  misc_feature   bom (fragment): basis of mobility region from pBR322
   8874..9253    +  enhancer       CMV enhancer: human cytomegalovirus immediate early enhancer
   9254..9457    +  promoter       CMV promoter: human cytomegalovirus (CMV) immediate early promoter
   9453..9486    +  LTR            5' LTR (truncated) (fragment): truncated 5' long terminal repeat (LTR) from HIV-1
   9502..9520    +  promoter       T7 promoter: promoter for bacteriophage T7 RNA polymerase
>Addgene plasmid #170335 | Epac-S-H21 | addgene full sequence | sequence record 335889 | Addgene NGS Result
AAGCTTGCCGCCACCATGGCGGCCGCAATGGTGAGCAAGGGCGAGGAGCTGTTCACCGGGGTGGTGCCCA
TCCTGGTCGAGCTGGACGGCGACGTAAACGGCCACAAGTTCAGCGTGTCCGGCGAGGGCGAGGGCGATGC
CACCTACGGCAAGCTGACCCTGAAGTTCATCTGCACCACCGGCAAGCTGCCCGTGCCCTGGCCCACCCTC
GTGACCACCCTGACCTGGGGCGTGCAGTGCTTCAGCCGCTACCCCGACCACATGAAGCAGCACGACTTCT
TCAAGTCCGCCATGCCCGAAGGCTACGTCCAGGAGCGCACCATCTTCTTCAAGGACGACGGCAACTACAA
GACCCGCGCCGAGGTGAAGTTCGAGGGCGACACCCTGGTGAACCGCATCGAGCTGAAGGGCATCGACTTC
AAGGAGGACGGCAACATCCTGGGGCACAAGCTGGAGTACAACTACATCAGCCACAACGTCTATATCACCG
CCGACAAGCAGAAGAACGGCATCAAGGCCAACTTCAAGATCCGCCACAACATCGAGGACGGCAGCGTGCA
GCTCGCCGACCACTACCAGCAGAACACCCCCATCGGCGACGGCCCCGTGCTGCTGCCCGACAACCACTAC
CTGAGCACCCAGTCCAAGCTGAGCAAAGACCCCAACGAGAAGCGCGATCACATGGTCCTGCTGGAGTTCG
TGACCGCCGCCGGGATCACTCTCGGCATGGACGAGCTGTACAAGTCCGGACTCAGATCTCGATATCTGAT
GGTGTTGAGAAGGATGCACCGGCCCCGAAGCTGCTCCTACCAGCTGCTGCTGGAGCACCAGCGTCCGAGC
TGCATCCAGGGGCTGCGCTGGACACCACTCACCAACAGCGAGGAGTCCCTGGATTTCAGCGAGAGCCTGG
AGCAGGCCTCCACAGAGCGGGTGCTCAGGGCTGGGAGGCAGCTGCATCGGCATCTGCTGGCCACCTGCCC
AAACCTCACCCGAGACCGGAAGTACCACCTTAGGCTCTATCGGCAGTGCTGCTCTGGCCGGGAGCTGGTG
GATGGGATCTTGGCCCTGGGACTTGGGGTCCATTCCCGGAGCCAAGTTGTGGGAATCTGCCAGGTGCTGC
TGGATGAAGGTGCCCTCTGCCATGTGAAACACGACTGGGCCTTCCAGGACCGAGATGCCCAATTCTACCG
GTTCCCCGGGCCCGAGCCCGAGCCCGTGGGAACTCATGAGATGGAGGAGGAGTTGGCCGAAGCTGTGGCC
CTGCTCTCCCAGCGGGGGCCTGACGCCCTGCTCACTGTGGCACTTCGAAAGCCCCCAGGTCAGCGCACGG
ATGAAGAGCTGGACCTCATCTTTGAGGAGCTGCTGCACATCAAGGCTGTGGCCCACCTCTCCAACTCGGT
GAAGCGAGAATTAGCGGCTGTTCTGCTCTTTGAACCACACAGCAAGGCAGGGACCGTGTTGTTCAGCCAG
GGGGACAAGGGCACTTCGTGGTACATTATCTGGAAGGGATCTGTCAACGTGGTGACCCATGGCAAGGGGC
TGGTGACCACCCTGCATGAGGGAGATGATTTTGGACAGCTGGCTCTGGTGAATGATGCACCCCGGGCAGC
CACCATCATCCTGCGAGAAGACAACTGTCATTTCCTGCGTGTGGACAAGCAGGACTTCAACCGTATCATC
AAGGATGTGGAGGCAAAGACCATGCGGCTGGAAGAACATGGCAAAGTGGTGCTGGTGCTGGAGAGAGCCT
CTCAGGGCGCCGGCCCTTCCCGACCCCCAACCCCAGGCAGGAACCGGTATACAGTGATGTCTGGCACCCC
AGAGAAGATCCTAGAGCTTCTGTTGGAGGCCATGGGACCAGATTCCAGTGCTCATGACCCAACAGAGACA
TTCCTCAGCGACTTCCTCCTGACCCACAGGGTCTTCATGCCCAGCGCCCAACTCTGCGCTGCCCTTCTGC
ACCACTTCCATGTGGAGCCTGCGGGTGGCAGCGAGCAGGAGCGCAGCACCTACGTCTGCAACAAGAGGCA
GCAGATCTTGCGGCTGGTCAGCCAGTGGGTGGCCCTGTATGGCTCCATGCTCCACACTGACCCTGTGGCC
ACCAGCTTCCTCCAGAAACTCTCAGACCTGGTGGGCAGGGACACCCGACTCAGCAACCTGCTGAGGGAGC
AGTGGCCAGAGAGGCGGCGATGCCACAGGTTGGAGAATGGCTGTGGGAATGCATCTCCTCAGATGAAGGC
CCGGAACTTGCCTGTTTGGCTCCCCAACCAGGACGAGCCCCTTCCTGGCAGCAGCTGTGCCATCCAAGTT
GGGGATAAAGTCCCCTATGACATCTGCCGGCCAGACCACTCAGTGTTGACCCTGCAGCTGCCTGTGACAG
CCTCCGTGAGAGAGGTGATGGCAGCGTTGGCCCAGGAGGATGGCTGGACCAAGGGGCAGGTGCTGGTGAA
GGTCAATTCTGCAGGTGATGCCATTGGCCTGCAGCCAGATGCCCGTGGTGTGGCCACATCTCTGGGGCTC
AATGAGCGTCTCTTTGTTGTCAACCCACAGGAAGCGCATGAGCTGATCCCACACCCTGACCAGCTGGGGC
CCACTGTGGGCTCTGCTGAGGGGCTGGACCTGGTGAGTGCCAAGGACCTGGCAGGCCAGCTGACGGACCA
CGACTGGAGCCTCTTCAACAGTATCCACCAGGTGGAGCTGATCCACTATGTGCTGGGCCCCCAGCATCTG
CGGGATGTCACCACCGCCAACCTGGAGCGCTTCATGCGCCGCTTCAATGAGCTGCAGTACTGGGTGGCCA
CCGAGCTGTGTCTCTGCCCCGTGCCCGGCCCCCGGGCCCAGCTGCTCAGGAAGTTCATTAAGCTGGCGGC
CCACCTCAAGGAGCAGAAGAATCTCAATTCCTTCTTTGCCGTCATGTTTGGCCTCAGCAACTCGGCCATC
AGCCGCCTAGCCCACACCTGGGAGCGGCTGCCCCACAAAGTCCGGAAGCTGTACTCCGCCCTCGAGAGGC
TGCTGGATCCCTCATGGAACCACCGGGTATACCGACTGGCCCTCGCCAAGCTCTCCCCTCCTGTCATCCC
CTTCATGCCCCTTCTTCTCAAAGACATGACCTTCATTCATGAGGGAAACCACACACTAGTGGAGAATCTC
ATCAACTTTGAGAAGATGAGAATGATGGCCAGAGCCGCGCGGATGCTGCACCACTGCCGAAGCCACAACC
CTGTGCCTCTCTCACCACTCAGAAGCCGAGTTTCCCACCTCCACGAGGACAGCCAGGTGGCGAGGATTTC
CACATGCTCGGAGCAGTCCCTGAGCACCCGGAGTCCAGCCAGCACCTGGGCTTATGTCCAGCAGCTGAAG
GTCATTGACAACCAGCGGGAACTCTCCCGCCTCTCCCGAGAGCTGGAGCCAGCTAGCGAGCTCATGGTGA
GCAAGGGCGAGGAGCTGTTCACCGGGGTGGTGCCCATCCTGGTCGAGCTGGACGGCGACGTAAACGGCCA
CAAGTTCAGCGTGTCCGGCGAGGGCGAGGGCGATGCCACCTACGGCAAGCTGACCCTGAAGTTCATCTGC
ACCACCGGCAAGCTGCCCGTGCCCTGGCCCACCCTCGTGACCACCTTCGGCTACGGCGTGCAGTGCTTCG
CCCGCTACCCCGACCACATGAAGCAGCACGACTTCTTCAAGTCCGCCATGCCCGAAGGCTACGTCCAGGA
GCGCACCATCTTCTTCAAGGACGACGGCAACTACAAGACCCGCGCCGAGGTGAAGTTCGAGGGCGACACC
CTGGTGAACCGCATCGAGCTGAAGGGCATCGACTTCAAGGAGGACGGCAACATCCTGGGGCACAAGCTGG
AGTACAACTACAACAGCCACAACGTCTATATCATGGCCGACAAGCAGAAGAACGGCATCAAGGTGAACTT
CAAGATCCGCCACAACATCGAGGACGGCAGCGTGCAGCTCGCCGACCACTACCAGCAGAACACCCCCATC
GGCGACGGCCCCGTGCTGCTGCCCGACAACCACTACCTGAGCTACCAGTCCAAACTGAGCAAAGACCCCA
ACGAGAAGCGCGATCACATGGTCCTGCTGGAGTTCGTGACCGCCGCCGGGATCACTCTCGGCATGGACGA
GCTGTACAAGCCGAATTCCCTCGAGGTTAACGCGGCGCGCCTCTAATCTAGAGGGCCCTATTCTATAGTG
TCACCTAAATGCTAGAGCTCGCTGATCAGCCTCGACTGTGCCTTCTAGTTGCCAGCCATCTGTTGTTTGC
CCCTCCCCCGTGCCTTCCTTGACCCTGGAAGGTGCCACTCCCACTGTCCTTTCCTAATAAAATGAGGAAA
TTGCATCGCATTGTCTGAGTAGGTGTCATTCTATTCTGGGGGGTGGGGTGGGGCAGGACAGCAAGGGGGA
GGATTGGGAAGACAATAGCAGGCATGCTGGGGATGCGGTGGGCTCTATGGCTTCTGAGGCGGAAAGAACC
AGCTGGGGCTCTAGGGGGTATCCCC
[124 nt withheld, positions 4506-4629]
C
[91 nt withheld, positions 4631-4721]
A
[49 nt withheld, positions 4723-4771]
CCTTTGACGTTGGAGTCCACGTTCTTT
[37 nt withheld, positions 4799-4835]
ACCCTATCTCGGTCTATTCTTTTGATTTATAAGGGATTTTGCCGATTTCGGCCTATTGGTTAAAAAATGA
GCTGATTTAACAAAAATTTAACGCGAATTAATTCTGTGGAATGTGTGTCAGTTAGGGTGTGGAAAGTCCC
CAGGCTCCCCAGCAGGCAGAAGTATGCAAAGCATGCATCTCAATTAGTCAGCAACCAGGTGTGGAAAGTC
CCCAGGCTCCCCAGCAGGCAGAAGTATGCAAAGCATGCATCTCAATTAGTCAGCAACCATAGTCCCGCCC
CTAACTCCGCCCATCCCGCCCCTAACTCCGCCCAGTTCCGCCCATTCTCCGCCCCATGGCTGACTAATTT
TTTTTATTTATGCAGAGGCCGAGGCCGCCTCTGCCTCTGAGCTATTCCAGAAGTAGTGAGGAGGCTTTTT
TGGAGGCCTAGGCTTTTGCAAAAAGCTCCCGGGAGCTTGTATATCCATTTTCGGATCTGATCAAGAGACA
GGATGAGGATCGTTTCGCATGATTGAACAAGATGGATTGCACGCAGGTTCTCCGGCCGCTTGGGTGGAGA
GGCTATTCGGCTATGACTGGGCACAACAGACAATCGGCTGCTCTGATGCCGCCGTGTTCCGGCTGTCAGC
GCAGGGGCGCCCGGTTCTTTTTGTCAAGACCGACCTGTCCGGTGCCCTGAATGAACTGCAGGACGAGGCA
GCGCGGCTATCGTGGCTGGCCACGACGGGCGTTCCTTGCGCAGCTGTGCTCGACGTTGTCACTGAAGCGG
GAAGGGACTGGCTGCTATTGGGCGAAGTGCCGGGGCAGGATCTCCTGTCATCTCACCTTGCTCCTGCCGA
GAAAGTATCCATCATGGCTGATGCAATGCGGCGGCTGCATACGCTTGATCCGGCTACCTGCCCATTCGAC
CACCAAGCGAAACATCGCATCGAGCGAGCACGTACTCGGATGGAAGCCGGTCTTGTCGATCAGGATGATC
TGGACGAAGAGCATCAGGGGCTCGCGCCAGCCGAACTGTTCGCCAGGCTCAAGGCGCGCATGCCCGACGG
CGAGGATCTCGTCGTGACCCATGGCGATGCCTGCTTGCCGAATATCATGGTGGAAAATGGCCGCTTTTCT
GGATTCATCGACTGTGGCCGGCTGGGTGTGGCGGACCGCTATCAGGACATAGCGTTGGCTACCCGTGATA
TTGCTGAAGAGCTTGGCGGCGAATGGGCTGACCGCTTCCTCGTGCTTTACGGTATCGCCGCTCCCGATTC
GCAGCGCATCGCCTTCTATCGCCTTCTTGACGAGTTCTTCTGAGCGGGACTCTGGGGTTCGAAATGACCG
ACCAAGCGACGCCCAACCTGCCATCACGAGATTTCGATTCCACCGCCGCCTTCTATGAAAGGTTGGGCTT
CGGAATCGTTTTCCGGGACGCCGGCTGGATGATCCTCCAGCGCGGGGATCTCATGCTGGAGTTCTTCGCC
CACCCCAACTTGTTTATTGCAGCTTATAATGGTTACAAATAAAGCAATAGCATCACAAATTTCACAAATA
AAGCATTTTTTTCACTGCATTCTAGTTGTGGTTTGTCCAAACTCATCAATGTATCTTATCATGTCTGTAT
ACCGTCGACCTCTAGCTAGAGCTTGGCGTAATCATGGTCATAGCTGTTTCCTGTGTGAAATTGTTATCCG
CTCACAATTCCACACAACATACGAGCCGGAAGCATAAAGTGTAAAGCCTGGGGTGCCTAATGAGTGAGCT
AACTCACATTAATTGCGTTGCGCTCACTGCCCGCTTTCCAGTCGGGAAACCTGTCGTGCCAGCTGCATTA
ATGAATCGGCCAACGCGCGGGGAGAGGCGGTTTGCGTATTGGGCGCTCTTCCGCTTCCTCGCTCACTGAC
TCGCTGCGCTCGGTCGTTCGGCTGCGGCGAGCGGTATCAGCTCACTCAAAGGCGGTAATACGGTTATCCA
CAGAATCAGGGGATAACGCAGGAAAGAACATGTGAGCAAAAGGCCAGCAAAAGGCCAGGAACCGTAAAAA
GGCCGCGTTGCTGGCGTTTTTCCATAGGCTCCGCCCCCCTGACGAGCATCACAAAAATCGACGCTCAAGT
CAGAGGTGGCGAAACCCGACAGGACTATAAAGATACCAGGCGTTTCCCCCTGGAAGCTCCCTCGTGCGCT
CTCCTGTTCCGACCCTGCCGCTTACCGGATACCTGTCCGCCTTTCTCCCTTCGGGAAGCGTGGCGCTTTC
TCATAGCTCACGCTGTAGGTATCTCAGTTCGGTGTAGGTCGTTCGCTCCAAGCTGGGCTGTGTGCACGAA
CCCCCCGTTCAGCCCGACCGCTGCGCCTTATCCGGTAACTATCGTCTTGAGTCCAACCCGGTAAGACACG
ACTTATCGCCACTGGCAGCAGCCACTGGTAACAGGATTAGCAGAGCGAGGTATGTAGGCGGTGCTACAGA
GTTCTTGAAGTGGTGGCCTAACTACGGCTACACTAGAAGAACAGTATTTGGTATCTGCGCTCTGCTGAAG
CCAGTTACCTTCGGAAAAAGAGTTGGTAGCTCTTGATCCGGCAAACAAACCACCGCTGGTAGCGGTGGTT
TTTTTGTTTGCAAGCAGCAGATTACGCGCAGAAAAAAAGGATCTCAAGAAGATCCTTTGATCTTTTCTAC
GGGGTCTGACGCTCAGTGGAACGAAAACTCACGTTAAGGGATTTTGGTCATGAGATTATCAAAAAGGATC
TTCACCTAGATCCTTTTAAATTAAAAATGAAGTTTTAAATCAATCTAAAGTATATATGAGTAAACTTGGT
CTGACAGTTACCAATGCTTAATCAGTGAGGCACCTATCTCAGCGATCTGTCTATTTCGTTCATCCATAGT
TGCCTGACTCCCCGTCGTGTAGATAACTACGATACGGGAGGGCTTACCATCTGGCCCCAGTGCTGCAATG
ATACCGCGAGACCCACGCTCACCGGCTCCAGATTTATCAGCAATAAACCAGCCAGCCGGAAGGGCCGAGC
GCAGAAGTGGTCCTGCAACTTTATCCGCCTCCATCCAGTCTATTAATTGTTGCCGGGAAGCTAGAGTAAG
TAGTTCGCCAGTTAATAGTTTGCGCAACGTTGTTGCCATTGCTACAGGCATCGTGGTGTCACGCTCGTCG
TTTGGTATGGCTTCATTCAGCTCCGGTTCCCAACGATCAAGGCGAGTTACATGATCCCCCATGTTGTGCA
AAAAAGCGGTTAGCTCCTTCGGTCCTCCGATCGTTGTCAGAAGTAAGTTGGCCGCAGTGTTATCACTCAT
GGTTATGGCAGCACTGCATAATTCTCTTACTGTCATGCCATCCGTAAGATGCTTTTCTGTGACTGGTGAG
TACTCAACCAAGTCATTCTGAGAATAGTGTATGCGGCGACCGAGTTGCTCTTGCCCGGCGTCAATACGGG
ATAATACCGCGCCACATAGCAGAACTTTAAAAGTGCTCATCATTGGAAAACGTTCTTCGGGGCGAAAACT
CTCAAGGATCTTACCGCTGTTGAGATCCAGTTCGATGTAACCCACTCGTGCACCCAACTGATCTTCAGCA
TCTTTTACTTTCACCAGCGTTTCTGGGTGAGCAAAAACAGGAAGGCAAAATGCCGCAAAAAAGGGAATAA
GGGCGACACGGAAATGTTGAATACTCATACTCTTCCTTTTTCAATATTATTGAAGCATTTATCAGGGTTA
TTGTCTCATGAGCGGATACATATTTGAATGTATTTAGAAAAATAAACAAATAGGGGTTCCGCGCACATTT
CCCCGAAAAGTGCCACCTGACGTCGACGGATCGGGAGATCTCCCGATCCCCTATGGTGCACTCTCAGTAC
AATCTGCTCTGATGCCGCATAGTTAAGCCAGTATCTGCTCCCTGCTTGTGTGTTGGAGGTCGCTGAGTAG
TGCGCGAGCAAAATTTAAGCTACAACAAGGCAAGGCTTGACCGACAATTGCATGAAGAATCTGCTTAGGG
TTAGGCGTTTTGCGCTGCTTCGCGATGTACGGGCCAGATATACGCGTTGACATTGATTATTGACTAGTTA
TTAATAGTAATCAATTACGGGGTCATTAGTTCATAGCCCATATATGGAGTTCCGCGTTACATAACTTACG
GTAAATGGCCCGCCTGGCTGACCGCCCAACGACCCCCGCCCATTGACGTCAATAATGACGTATGTTCCCA
TAGTAACGCCAATAGGGACTTTCCATTGACGTCAATGGGTGGAGTATTTACGGTAAACTGCCCACTTGGC
AGTACATCAAGTGTATCATATGCCAAGTACGCCCCCTATTGACGTCAATGACGGTAAATGGCCCGCCTGG
CATTATGCCCAGTACATGACCTTATGGGACTTTCCTACTTGGCAGTACATCTACGTATTAGTCATCGCTA
TTACCATGGTGATGCGGTTTTGGCAGTACATCAATGGGCGTGGATAGCGGTTTGACTCACGGGGATTTCC
AAGTCTCCACCCCATTGACGTCAATGGGAGTTTGTTTTGGCACCAAAATCAACGGGACTTTCCAAAATGT
CGTAACAACTCCGCCCCATTGACGCAAATGGGCGGTAGGCGTGTACGGTGGGAGGTCTATATAAGCAGAG
CTCTCTGGCTAACTAGAGAACCCACTGCTTACTGGCTTATCGAAATTAATACGACTCACTATAGGGAGAC
CC
